Addgene plasmid #230679: AiP1634 - pAAV-AiE2114m-minBG-iCre-HGHpA
Purpose: AiE2114m is an enhancer sequence, designed to drive AAV-mediated transgene expression in specific populations of brain cells
Depositing lab: Allen Institute for Brain Science & Bosiljka Tasic. Depositing organization: Allen Institute. Publication: A suite of enhancer AAVs and transgenic mouse lines for genetic access to cortical cell types. Ben-Simon Y, Hooper M, Narayan S, Daigle TL, Dwivedi D, Way SW, Oster A, Stafford DA, Mich JK, Taormina MJ, Martinez RA, Opitz-Araya X, Roth JR, Alexander JR, Allen S, Amster A, Arbuckle J, Ayala A, Baker PM, Bakken TE, Barcelli T, Barta S, Bendrick J, Bertagnolli D, Bielstein C, Bishwakarma P, Bowlus J, Boyer G, Brouner K, Casian B, Casper T, Chakka AB, Chakrabarty R, Chance RK, Chavan S, Clark M, Colbert K, Collman F, Daniel S, Departee M, DiValentin P, Donadio N, Dotson N, Egdorf T, Fliss T, Gabitto M, Garcia J, Gary A, Gasperini M, Gloe J, Goldy J, Gore BB, Graybuck L, Greisman N, Haeseleer F, Halterman C, Haradon Z, Hastings SD, Helback O, Ho W, Hockemeyer D, Huang C, Huff S, Hunker A, Johansen N, Jones D, Juneau Z, Kalmbach B, Kannan M, Khem S, Kussick E, Kutsal R, Larsen R, Lee C, Lee AY, Leibly M, Lenz GH, Li S, Liang E, Lusk N, Madigan Z, Malloy J, Malone J, McCue R, Melchor J, Mollenkopf T, Moosman S, Morin E, Newman D, Ng L, Ngo K, Omstead V, Otto S, Oyama A, Pena N, Pham T, Phillips E, Pom CA, Potekhina L, Ransford S, Ray PL, Rette D, Reynoldson C, Rimorin C, Rocha D, Ruiz A, Sanchez REA, Sawyer L, Sedeno-Cortes A, Sevigny JP, Shapovalova N, Shepard N, Shulga L, Sigler AR, Siverts L, Soliman S, Somasundaram S, Staats B, Stewart K, Szelenyi E, Tieu M, Trader C, Tran A, van Velthoven CTJ, Walker M, Wang Y, Weed N, Wirthlin M, Wood T, Wynalda B, Yao Z, Zhou T, Ariza J, Dee N, Reding M, Ronellenfitch K, Mufti S, Sunkin SM, Smith KA, Esposito L, Waters J, Thyagarajan B, Yao S, Lein ES, Zeng H, Levi BP, Ngai J, Ting JT, Tasic B. Cell. 2025 May 16:S0092-8674(25)00513-6. doi: 10.1016/j.cell.2025.05.002. PubMed 40403729.
Backbone
  Vector backbone: pAAV2
  Vector type: AAV
Growth in bacteria
  Bacterial resistance: Ampicillin, 100 μg/mL
  Growth temperature: 37°C
  Growth strain: NEB Stable
  Copy number: High Copy
Gene/Insert
  Gene/Insert name: iCre
  Species: Synthetic
  Promoter: minBG
  Cloning method: Restriction Enzyme; 5′ cloning site MluI (unknown if destroyed); 3′ cloning site SacI (unknown if destroyed)
Terms and licenses: Academic/Nonprofit Terms; Industry Terms: Not Available to Industry
How to cite: AiP1634 - pAAV-AiE2114m-minBG-iCre-HGHpA was a gift from Allen Institute for Brain Science & Bosiljka Tasic (Addgene plasmid # 230679 ; http://n2t.net/addgene:230679 ; RRID:Addgene_230679)
