[The description below was written by a language model from this plasmid's Addgene catalogue record and pLannotate feature annotations shown in this document.]
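Description:
AiP1634 - pAAV-AiE2114m-minBG-iCre-HGHpA is an AAV transfer plasmid built on a pAAV2 backbone and is about 4.9 kb according to the sequenced record. It is propagated in E. coli as a high-copy plasmid through a ColE1/pUC-type origin and selected with ampicillin via the β-lactamase gene and its own promoter. The backbone also carries an f1 phage origin, along with short remnants of the pBR322 bom and rop regions. The expression cassette lies between AAV2 inverted terminal repeats, the cis elements needed for replication and packaging of the recombinant genome into AAV capsids. The annotation detects a complete ITR on the 3′ side but only two short ITR fragments on the 5′ side. This may reflect the difficulty of sequencing or annotating these hairpin repeats, although the record does not resolve the point.

The payload is iCre, a synthetic codon-improved version of the bacteriophage P1 Cre recombinase, which catalyses site-specific recombination between loxP sites. It is followed by the human growth hormone polyadenylation signal. Transcription is driven by the minimal beta-globin promoter (minBG) paired with the AiE2114m enhancer. Neither element is annotated in the feature table, but they presumably occupy the unannotated region between the 5′ ITR fragments and the Cre coding sequence. A minimal promoter has little activity of its own, so the enhancer determines where expression occurs, and AiE2114m is described as designed to direct AAV-mediated expression to specific brain cell populations. The record does not say which populations. Delivering Cre in this way would typically give enhancer-defined recombination of floxed or Cre-dependent reporter and effector alleles, providing genetic access to targeted cell types.
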