Features (pLannotate 1.2.2; 12 found; start..end, strand, type, name):
     12..39      +  repeat_region  AAV2 ITR (fragment): inverted terminal repeat of adeno-associated virus serotype 2 inverted
     68..95      +  repeat_region  AAV2 ITR (fragment): inverted terminal repeat of adeno-associated virus serotype 2 inverted
    632..1657    +  CDS            cre: RECR_BPP1 - Experimental evidence at protein level: Swiss-Prot protein existence level 1. Catalyzes site-specific recombination between two 34-base- pair LOXP sites. Its role is to maintain the phage genome as a monomeric unit-copy plasmid in the lysogenic state. From Escherichia phage P1 (Bacteriophage P1).
   1680..2156    +  polyA_signal   hGH poly(A) signal: human growth hormone polyadenylation signal
   2196..2336    +  repeat_region  AAV2 ITR: inverted terminal repeat of adeno-associated virus serotype 2 inverted
   2341..2392    -  misc_feature   bom (fragment): basis of mobility region from pBR322
   2411..2866    +  rep_origin     f1 ori (sequence partly withheld): f1 bacteriophage origin of replication; arrow indicates direction of (+) strand synthesis
   2867..2916    -  misc_feature   bom (fragment): basis of mobility region from pBR322
   3018..3053    -  CDS            rop (fragment): Rop protein, which maintains plasmids at low copy number; rop
   3148..3252    +  promoter       AmpR promoter: bla
   3253..4113    +  CDS            AmpR: β-lactamase; bla; confers resistance to ampicillin, carbenicillin, and related antibiotics
   4284..4872    +  rep_origin     ori: high-copy-number ColE1/pMB1/pBR322/pUC origin of replication
>Addgene plasmid #230679 | AiP1634 - pAAV-AiE2114m-minBG-iCre-HGHpA | addgene full sequence | sequence record 471048 | Addgene NGS Result
CCTGCAGGCAGCTGCGCGCTCGCTCGCTCACTGAGGCCGCCCGGGCGTCGGGCGACCTTTGGTCGCCCGG
CCTCAGTGAGCGAGCGAGCGCGCAGAGAGGGAGTGGCCAACTCCATCACTAGGGGTTCCTGCGGCCGCAC
GCGTTTGGCATTTGACATTTACCTGAAGTCTGTCTTGTGCCGGGTCCTGTCCCCAGGTTGGGTCTAAGTC
TCACGCTGGATCTCAGTGCTCACAGCTTCCTCCAGAACATACCTGCTCTGGCATTATCTTTCCTGAGCAG
ATGCTAGAACTTGGCTCAGAGTGATGAAGAGGAAGTGTGTCCTCTGGCTAAAGTCCAGGGGTTGCAGAGG
GGAGTGTGTGAGATATTTTAATACATACCTATCTTGAGAAGGTAGCAGGGGTGTTAAAGCATATGTAATC
ATCCAGGCTTCTTCATATCTCAAGAAATCTAGCATAGCACAAAGATGGGCTAGATGTACCCAAAGGTGCA
TGCAAAACGTAAGCAGCTTCTTGTTTCCTATTTCACTGAGTTTGAGCTCGGGCTGGGCATAAAAGTCAGG
GCAGAGCCATCTATTGCTTACATTTGCTTCTGGGATCCGCCACCATGGTGCCCAAGAAGAAGAGGAAAGT
CTCCAACCTGCTGACTGTGCACCAAAACCTGCCTGCCCTCCCTGTGGATGCCACCTCTGATGAAGTCAGG
AAGAACCTGATGGACATGTTCAGGGACAGGCAGGCCTTCTCTGAACACACCTGGAAGATGCTCCTGTCTG
TGTGCAGATCCTGGGCTGCCTGGTGCAAGCTGAACAACAGGAAATGGTTCCCTGCTGAACCTGAGGATGT
GAGGGACTACCTCCTGTACCTGCAAGCCAGAGGCCTGGCTGTGAAGACCATCCAACAGCACCTGGGCCAG
CTCAACATGCTGCACAGGAGATCTGGCCTGCCTCGCCCTTCTGACTCCAATGCTGTGTCCCTGGTGATGA
GGAGAATCAGAAAGGAGAATGTGGATGCTGGGGAGAGAGCCAAGCAGGCCCTGGCCTTTGAACGCACTGA
CTTTGACCAAGTCAGATCCCTGATGGAGAACTCTGACAGATGCCAGGACATCAGGAACCTGGCCTTCCTG
GGCATTGCCTACAACACCCTGCTGCGCATTGCCGAAATTGCCAGAATCAGAGTGAAGGACATCTCCCGCA
CCGATGGTGGGAGAATGCTGATCCACATTGGCAGGACCAAGACCCTGGTGTCCACAGCTGGTGTGGAGAA
GGCCCTGTCCCTGGGGGTTACCAAGCTGGTGGAGAGATGGATCTCTGTGTCTGGTGTGGCTGATGACCCC
AACAACTACCTGTTCTGCCGGGTCAGAAAGAATGGTGTGGCTGCCCCTTCTGCCACCTCCCAACTGTCCA
CCCGGGCCCTGGAAGGGATCTTTGAGGCCACCCACCGCCTGATCTATGGTGCCAAGGATGACTCTGGGCA
GAGATACCTGGCCTGGTCTGGCCACTCTGCCAGAGTGGGTGCTGCCAGGGACATGGCCAGGGCTGGTGTG
TCCATCCCTGAAATCATGCAGGCTGGTGGCTGGACCAATGTGAACATTGTGATGAACTACATCAGAAACC
TGGACTCTGAGACTGGGGCCATGGTGAGGCTGCTCGAGGATGGGGACTAAGGCTGCTCGAGAGATCTACG
GGTGGCATCCCTGTGACCCCTCCCCAGTGCCTCTCCTGGCCCTGGAAGTTGCCACTCCAGTGCCCACCAG
CCTTGTCCTAATAAAATTAAGTTGCATCATTTTGTCTGACTAGGTGTCCTTCTATAATATTATGGGGTGG
AGGGGGGTGGTATGGAGCAAGGGGCAAGTTGGGAAGACAACCTGTAGGGCCTGCGGGGTCTATTGGGAAC
CAAGCTGGAGTGCAGTGGCACAATCTTGGCTCACTGCAATCTCCGCCTCCTGGGTTCAAGCGATTCTCCT
GCCTCAGCCTCCCGAGTTGTTGGGATTCCAGGCATGCATGACCAGGCTCAGCTAATTTTTGTTTTTTTGG
TAGAGACGGGGTTTCACCATATTGGCCAGGCTGGTCTCCAACTCCTAATCTCAGGTGATCTACCCACCTT
GGCCTCCCAAATTGCTGGGATTACAGGCGTGAACCACTGCTCCCTTCCCTGTCCTTCTGATTTTGTAGGT
AACCACGTGCGGACCGAGCGGCCGCAGGAACCCCTAGTGATGGAGTTGGCCACTCCCTCTCTGCGCGCTC
GCTCGCTCACTGAGGCCGGGCGACCAAAGGTCGCCCGACGCCCGGGCTTTGCCCGGGCGGCCTCAGTGAG
CGAGCGAGCGCGCAGCTGCCTGCAGGGGCGCCTGATGCGGTATTTTCTCCTTACGCATCTGTGCGGTATT
TCACACCGCATA
[95 nt withheld, positions 2393-2487]
T
[46 nt withheld, positions 2489-2534]
C
[141 nt withheld, positions 2536-2676]
CCTTTGACGTTGGAGTCCACGTTCTTT
[37 nt withheld, positions 2704-2740]
ACTCTATCTCGGGCTATTCTTTTGATTTATAAGGGATTTTGCCGATTTCGGTCTATTGGTTAAAAAATGA
GCTGATTTAACAAAAATTTAACGCGAATTTTAACAAAATATTAACGTTTACAATTTTATGGTGCACTCTC
AGTACAATCTGCTCTGATGCCGCATAGTTAAGCCAGCCCCGACACCCGCCAACACCCGCTGACGCGCCCT
GACGGGCTTGTCTGCTCCCGGCATCCGCTTACAGACAAGCTGTGACCGTCTCCGGGAGCTGCATGTGTCA
GAGGTTTTCACCGTCATCACCGAAACGCGCGAGACGAAAGGGCCTCGTGATACGCCTATTTTTATAGGTT
AATGTCATGATAATAATGGTTTCTTAGACGTCAGGTGGCACTTTTCGGGGAAATGTGCGCGGAACCCCTA
TTTGTTTATTTTTCTAAATACATTCAAATATGTATCCGCTCATGAGACAATAACCCTGATAAATGCTTCA
ATAATATTGAAAAAGGAAGAGTATGAGTATTCAACATTTCCGTGTCGCCCTTATTCCCTTTTTTGCGGCA
TTTTGCCTTCCTGTTTTTGCTCACCCAGAAACGCTGGTGAAAGTAAAAGATGCTGAAGATCAGTTGGGTG
CACGAGTGGGTTACATCGAACTGGATCTCAACAGCGGTAAGATCCTTGAGAGTTTTCGCCCCGAAGAACG
TTTTCCAATGATGAGCACTTTTAAAGTTCTGCTATGTGGCGCGGTATTATCCCGTATTGACGCCGGGCAA
GAGCAACTCGGTCGCCGCATACACTATTCTCAGAATGACTTGGTTGAGTACTCACCAGTCACAGAAAAGC
ATCTTACGGATGGCATGACAGTAAGAGAATTATGCAGTGCTGCCATAACCATGAGTGATAACACTGCGGC
CAACTTACTTCTGACAACGATCGGAGGACCGAAGGAGCTAACCGCTTTTTTGCACAACATGGGGGATCAT
GTAACTCGCCTTGATCGTTGGGAACCGGAGCTGAATGAAGCCATACCAAACGACGAGCGTGACACCACGA
TGCCTGTAGCAATGGCAACAACGTTGCGCAAACTATTAACTGGCGAACTACTTACTCTAGCTTCCCGGCA
ACAATTAATAGACTGGATGGAGGCGGATAAAGTTGCAGGACCACTTCTGCGCTCGGCCCTTCCGGCTGGC
TGGTTTATTGCTGATAAATCTGGAGCCGGTGAGCGTGGGTCTCGCGGTATCATTGCAGCACTGGGGCCAG
ATGGTAAGCCCTCCCGTATCGTAGTTATCTACACGACGGGGAGTCAGGCAACTATGGATGAACGAAATAG
ACAGATCGCTGAGATAGGTGCCTCACTGATTAAGCATTGGTAACTGTCAGACCAAGTTTACTCATATATA
CTTTAGATTGATTTAAAACTTCATTTTTAATTTAAAAGGATCTAGGTGAAGATCCTTTTTGATAATCTCA
TGACCAAAATCCCTTAACGTGAGTTTTCGTTCCACTGAGCGTCAGACCCCGTAGAAAAGATCAAAGGATC
TTCTTGAGATCCTTTTTTTCTGCGCGTAATCTGCTGCTTGCAAACAAAAAAACCACCGCTACCAGCGGTG
GTTTGTTTGCCGGATCAAGAGCTACCAACTCTTTTTCCGAAGGTAACTGGCTTCAGCAGAGCGCAGATAC
CAAATACTGTTCTTCTAGTGTAGCCGTAGTTAGGCCACCACTTCAAGAACTCTGTAGCACCGCCTACATA
CCTCGCTCTGCTAATCCTGTTACCAGTGGCTGCTGCCAGTGGCGATAAGTCGTGTCTTACCGGGTTGGAC
TCAAGACGATAGTTACCGGATAAGGCGCAGCGGTCGGGCTGAACGGGGGGTTCGTGCACACAGCCCAGCT
TGGAGCGAACGACCTACACCGAACTGAGATACCTACAGCGTGAGCTATGAGAAAGCGCCACGCTTCCCGA
AGGGAGAAAGGCGGACAGGTATCCGGTAAGCGGCAGGGTCGGAACAGGAGAGCGCACGAGGGAGCTTCCA
GGGGGAAACGCCTGGTATCTTTATAGTCCTGTCGGGTTTCGCCACCTCTGACTTGAGCGTCGATTTTTGT
GATGCTCGTCAGGGGGGCGGAGCCTATGGAAAAACGCCAGCAACGCGGCCTTTTTACGGTTCCTGGCCTT
TTGCTGGCCTTTTGCTCACATGT
